>Addgene plasmid #215424 | OoH_pET29b | addgene full sequence | sequence record 425829 | Addgene NGS Result
GACGTTGCCGAATACGCGGCTCACGACGCGACAGGCCTGGCGGAATTAATCCGAGATGGACAGGTCAGTG
CAGCCGAAGTTTGGACTGCAGCGGCGACAGCTTTAGATGCGGTTGAACCAGAACTGGCTGCGGTGGCAGG
GGAACGTTTTGATAAGCCGCTGGATTATGATGAAAGTGGCCCTTTTGCTGGAGTACCTTTTGCCCTCAAA
GATCTGATTGCTCATGCTGGAGGTGTCCCGTCGCGCAGTGGCTCACGTCTCTTCGGAGCCGGTGTGGCAC
ATCCGGAAGATACGCACTTAGTCGCGCGGTTCAGACGTGCGGGCCTTGCTATCGGGGCAATTACCCGTTC
ACCGGAGTTTGGTTTTAATACGACCACGGAAGCTATAGCGTATGGTGGCCCGAGCCGCAATCCGTGGGCC
ACGGACCGCTCGCCTGGAGGATCATCGGGAGCAAGTGCGGCGCTTGTTGCGTCGGGCGCATTGCCAATGG
CGCATGCGAATGATGGCGGCGGGTCCATTCGCATACCTGCTGCAGCATGCGGTGCCGTCGGGTTGAAGCC
TTCTCGCGGCCGGACAACTCCAGGCCCAGATCTGGCTGACCCTTTACTGGGCCTTGTGATCGAATTTGCT
GTTACCCGCACAGTCCGGGATTGCGCGCGGTTGCTCGATGCCGTTCACGGGGCAGAGCCTGGTGATCGTT
ATCTTCTCCCTGGGCCTGTTAGATCATACGCCGAACATGCTGCAGCGGGGTCAAGACCACTGCGCATCGC
GGTCACTACAACCCCCATGGATGCAGGTCGTGCAGTGGATCCGGAGTGCGTAGCCGCGGTGAATCGCGTA
GCCGAGCGACTGGCAGAGTTGGGCCATGTCGTTGAGGAGGCGGCCCCCGAGCTTGACGTGGCGGCGTTCG
ATAAAGCTTATCTTGATGCATCTTGCTCAAGTCTCGCTGATGACGTACTGGGTGCGAGTGCGCAGCTGGC
CGTGCAGCCTAGTCGTGAATATCTGGAGGCCACTACTCTGGCATGTGTAGAATACGGTAAAACCCTGAGT
GCCTTTGATATATTTGCCGCGGATCGTGTCTTTAACCAGACAACTCGCGCCGTAGCCGGCTTTTTAACCC
GTTATGATGTTTTACTCACCCCGACAACCTCGGCACCACCGATCCCGTTAGGGCATCTGGATGCTGATGA
CGCCAGTTTGAGTGCCCGTGAATGGTATGATCGGATCTTCGACTATGGCTCCTTCACCGCGCTGTTCAAC
GTGACAGGTATGCCCGCTATATCCCTTCCGCTCGCTGAGAGCACTGCCGGTCTTCCTATCGGTATTCAAT
TCGCCGGTAGATATGGGGACGAGGCGACACTGCTGGCGCTGGCAGGTGATCTTGAGCGCGCCATGCCATG
GGCAGACAGACGCCCTGCGGTCCACGTTGGCCGACTCGAGCACCACCACCACCACCACTGAGATCCGGCT
GCTAACAAAGCCCGAAAGGAAGCTGAGTTGGCTGCTGCCACCGCTGAGCAATAACTAGCATAACCCCTTG
GGGCCTCTAAACGGGTCTTGAGGGGTTTTTTGCTGAAAGGAGGAACTATATCCGGATTGGCGAATGGG
[124 nt withheld, positions 1609-1732]
C
[91 nt withheld, positions 1734-1824]
A
[49 nt withheld, positions 1826-1874]
CCTTTGACGTTGGAGTCCACGTTCTTT
[37 nt withheld, positions 1902-1938]
ACCCTATCTCGGTCTATTCTTTTGATTTATAAGGGATTTTGCCGATTTCGGCCTATTGGTTAAAAAATGA
GCTGATTTAACAAAAATTTAACGCGAATTTTAACAAAATATTAACGCTTACAATTTAGGTGGCACTTTTC
GGGGAAATGTGCGCGGAACCCCTATTTGTTTATTTTTCTAAATACATTCAAATATGTATCCGCTCATGAA
TTAATTCTTAGAAAAACTCATCGAGCATCAAATGAAACTGCAATTTATTCATATCAGGATTATCAATACC
ATATTTTTGAAAAAGCCGTTTCTGTAATGAAGGAGAAAACTCACCGAGGCAGTTCCATAGGATGGCAAGA
TCCTGGTATCGGTCTGCGATTCCGACTCGTCCAACATCAATACAACCTATTAATTTCCCCTCGTCAAAAA
TAAGGTTATCAAGTGAGAAATCACCATGAGTGACGACTGAATCCGGTGAGAATGGCAAAAGTTTATGCAT
TTCTTTCCAGACTTGTTCAACAGGCCAGCCATTACGCTCGTCATCAAAATCACTCGCATCAACCAAACCG
TTATTCATTCGTGATTGCGCCTGAGCGAGACGAAATACGCGATCGCTGTTAAAAGGACAATTACAAACAG
GAATCGAATGCAACCGGCGCAGGAACACTGCCAGCGCATCAACAATATTTTCACCTGAATCAGGATATTC
TTCTAATACCTGGAATGCTGTTTTCCCGGGGATCGCAGTGGTGAGTAACCATGCATCATCAGGAGTACGG
ATAAAATGCTTGATGGTCGGAAGAGGCATAAATTCCGTCAGCCAGTTTAGTCTGACCATCTCATCTGTAA
CATCATTGGCAACGCTACCTTTGCCATGTTTCAGAAACAACTCTGGCGCATCGGGCTTCCCATACAATCG
ATAGATTGTCGCACCTGATTGCCCGACATTATCGCGAGCCCATTTATACCCATATAAATCAGCATCCATG
TTGGAATTTAATCGCGGCCTAGAGCAAGACGTTTCCCGTTGAATATGGCTCATAACACCCCTTGTATTAC
TGTTTATGTAAGCAGACAGTTTTATTGTTCATGACCAAAATCCCTTAACGTGAGTTTTCGTTCCACTGAG
CGTCAGACCCCGTAGAAAAGATCAAAGGATCTTCTTGAGATCCTTTTTTTCTGCGCGTAATCTGCTGCTT
GCAAACAAAAAAACCACCGCTACCAGCGGTGGTTTGTTTGCCGGATCAAGAGCTACCAACTCTTTTTCCG
AAGGTAACTGGCTTCAGCAGAGCGCAGATACCAAATACTGTCCTTCTAGTGTAGCCGTAGTTAGGCCACC
ACTTCAAGAACTCTGTAGCACCGCCTACATACCTCGCTCTGCTAATCCTGTTACCAGTGGCTGCTGCCAG
TGGCGATAAGTCGTGTCTTACCGGGTTGGACTCAAGACGATAGTTACCGGATAAGGCGCAGCGGTCGGGC
TGAACGGGGGGTTCGTGCACACAGCCCAGCTTGGAGCGAACGACCTACACCGAACTGAGATACCTACAGC
GTGAGCTATGAGAAAGCGCCACGCTTCCCGAAGGGAGAAAGGCGGACAGGTATCCGGTAAGCGGCAGGGT
CGGAACAGGAGAGCGCACGAGGGAGCTTCCAGGGGGAAACGCCTGGTATCTTTATAGTCCTGTCGGGTTT
CGCCACCTCTGACTTGAGCGTCGATTTTTGTGATGCTCGTCAGGGGGGCGGAGCCTATGGAAAAACGCCA
GCAACGCGGCCTTTTTACGGTTCCTGGCCTTTTGCTGGCCTTTTGCTCACATGTTCTTTCCTGCGTTATC
CCCTGATTCTGTGGATAACCGTATTACCGCCTTTGAGTGAGCTGATACCGCTCGCCGCAGCCGAACGACC
GAGCGCAGCGAGTCAGTGAGCGAGGAAGCGGAAGAGCGCCTGATGCGGTATTTTCTCCTTACGCATCTGT
GCGGTATTTCACACCGCAATGGTGCACTCTCAGTACAATCTGCTCTGATGCCGCATAGTTAAGCCAGTAT
ACACTCCGCTATCGCTACGTGACTGGGTCATGGCTGCGCCCCGACACCCGCCAACACCCGCTGACGCGCC
CTGACGGGCTTGTCTGCTCCCGGCATCCGCTTACAGACAAGCTGTGACCGTCTCCGGGAGCTGCATGTGT
CAGAGGTTTTCACCGTCATCACCGAAACGCGCGAGGCAGCTGCGGTAAAGCTCATCAGCGTGGTCGTGAA
GCGATTCACAGATGTCTGCCTGTTCATCCGCGTCCAGCTCGTTGAGTTTCTCCAGAAGCGTTAATGTCTG
GCTTCTGATAAAGCGGGCCATGTTAAGGGCGGTTTTTTCCTGTTTGGTCACTGATGCCTCCGTGTAAGGG
GGATTTCTGTTCATGGGGGTAATGATACCGATGAAACGAGAGAGGATGCTCACGATACGGGTTACTGATG
ATGAACATGCCCGGTTACTGGAACGTTGTGAGGGTAAACAACTGGCGGTATGGATGCGGCGGGACCAGAG
AAAAATCACTCAGGGTCAATGCCAGCGCTTCGTTAATACAGATGTAGGTGTTCCACAGGGTAGCCAGCAG
CATCCTGCGATGCAGATCCGGAACATAATGGTGCAGGGCGCTGACTTCCGCGTTTCCAGACTTTACGAAA
CACGGAAACCGAAGACCATTCATGTTGTTGCTCAGGTCGCAGACGTTTTGCAGCAGCAGTCGCTTCACGT
TCGCTCGCGTATCGGTGATTCATTCTGCTAACCAGTAAGGCAACCCCGCCAGCCTAGCCGGGTCCTCAAC
GACAGGAGCACGATCATGCGCACCCGTGGGGCCGCCATGCCGGCGATAATGGCCTGCTTCTCGCCGAAAC
GTTTGGTGGCGGGACCAGTGACGAAGGCTTGAGCGAGGGCGTGCAAGATTCCGAATACCGCAAGCGACAG
GCCGATCATCGTCGCGCTCCAGCGAAAGCGGTCCTCGCCGAAAATGACCCAGAGCGCTGCCGGCACCTGT
CCTACGAGTTGCATGATAAAGAAGACAGTCATAAGTGCGGCGACGATAGTCATGCCCCGCGCCCACCGGA
AGGAGCTGACTGGGTTGAAGGCTCTCAAGGGCATCGGTCGAGATCCCGGTGCCTAATGAGTGAGCTAACT
TACATTAATTGCGTTGCGCTCACTGCCCGCTTTCCAGTCGGGAAACCTGTCGTGCCAGCTGCATTAATGA
ATCGGCCAACGCGCGGGGAGAGGCGGTTTGCGTATTGGGCGCCAGGGTGGTTTTTCTTTTCACCAGTGAG
ACGGGCAACAGCTGATTGCCCTTCACCGCCTGGCCCTGAGAGAGTTGCAGCAAGCGGTCCACGCTGGTTT
GCCCCAGCAGGCGAAAATCCTGTTTGATGGTGGTTAACGGCGGGATATAACATGAGCTGTCTTCGGTATC
GTCGTATCCCACTACCGAGATGTCCGCACCAACGCGCAGCCCGGACTCGGTAATGGCGCGCATTGCGCCC
AGCGCCATCTGATCGTTGGCAACCAGCATCGCAGTGGGAACGATGCCCTCATTCAGCATTTGCATGGTTT
GTTGAAAACCGGACATGGCACTCCAGTCGCCTTCCCGTTCCGCTATCGGCTGAATTTGATTGCGAGTGAG
ATATTTATGCCAGCCAGCCAGACGCAGACGCGCCGAGACAGAACTTAATGGGCCCGCTAACAGCGCGATT
TGCTGGTGACCCAATGCGACCAGATGCTCCACGCCCAGTCGCGTACCGTCTTCATGGGAGAAAATAATAC
TGTTGATGGGTGTCTGGTCAGAGACATCAAGAAATAACGCCGGAACATTAGTGCAGGCAGCTTCCACAGC
AATGGCATCCTGGTCATCCAGCGGATAGTTAATGATCAGCCCACTGACGCGTTGCGCGAGAAGATTGTGC
ACCGCCGCTTTACAGGCTTCGACGCCGCTTCGTTCTACCATCGACACCACCACGCTGGCACCCAGTTGAT
CGGCGCGAGATTTAATCGCCGCGACAATTTGCGACGGCGCGTGCAGGGCCAGACTGGAGGTGGCAACGCC
AATCAGCAACGACTGTTTGCCCGCCAGTTGTTGTGCCACGCGGTTGGGAATGTAATTCAGCTCCGCCATC
GCCGCTTCCACTTTTTCCCGCGTTTTCGCAGAAACGTGGCTGGCCTGGTTCACCACGCGGGAAACGGTCT
GATAAGAGACACCGGCATACTCTGCGACATCGTATAACGTTACTGGTTTCACATTCACCACCCTGAATTG
ACTCTCTTCCGGGCGCTATCATGCCATACCGCGAAAGGTTTTGCGCCATTCGATGGTGTCCGGGATCTCG
ACGCTCTCCCTTATGCGACTCCTGCATTAGGAAGCAGCCCAGTAGTAGGTTGAGGCCGTTGAGCACCGCC
GCCGCAAGGAATGGTGCATGCAAGGAGATGGCGCCCAACAGTCCCCCGGCCACGGGGCCTGCCACCATAC
CCACGCCGAAACAAGCGCTCATGAGCCCGAAGTGGCGAGCCCGATCTTCCCCATCGGTGATGTCGGCGAT
ATAGGCGCCAGCAACCGCACCTGTGGCGCCGGTGATGCCGGCCACGATGCGTCCGGCGTAGAGGATCGAG
ATCGATCTCGATCCCGCGAAATTAATACGACTCACTATAGGGGAATTGTGAGCGGATAACAATTCCCCTC
TAGAAATAATTTTGTTTAACTTTAAGAAGGAGATATACATATG
Features (pLannotate 1.2.2; 20 found; start..end, strand, type, name):
    397..573     +  CDS            Faah (fragment): FAAH1_RAT - Also known as Faah1. Experimental evidence at protein level: Swiss-Prot protein existence level 1. Catalyzes the hydrolysis of endogenous amidated lipids like the sleep-inducing lipid oleamide ((9Z)-octadecenamide), the endocannabinoid anandamide (N-(5Z,8Z,11Z,14Z-eicosatetraenoyl)- ethanolamine), as well as other fatty amides, to their corresponding fatty acids, thereby regulating the signaling functions of these molecules (PubMed:9122178, PubMed:9299394, PubMed:9790682, PubMed:10526230, PubMed:11128635, PubMed:15533037, PubMed:17649977). Hydrolyzes polyunsaturated substrate anand
   1441..1458    +  CDS            9xHis (fragment): 9xHis affinity tag
   1468..1517    +  CDS            SET1 (fragment): solubility-enhancement tag derived from T7 phage gene 10B
   1525..1572    +  terminator     T7 terminator: transcription terminator for bacteriophage T7 RNA polymerase
   1609..2037    +  rep_origin     f1 ori (sequence partly withheld): f1 bacteriophage origin of replication; arrow indicates direction of (+) strand synthesis
   2090..2147    +  promoter       AmpR promoter (fragment): bla
   2156..2971    -  CDS            KanR: aminoglycoside phosphotransferase; aph(3')-Ia; confers resistance to kanamycin in bacteria or G418 (Geneticin®) in eukaryotes
   3093..3681    +  rep_origin     ori: high-copy-number ColE1/pMB1/pBR322/pUC origin of replication
   3867..4006    -  misc_feature   bom: basis of mobility region from pBR322
   4108..4299    -  CDS            rop: Rop protein, which maintains plasmids at low copy number; rop
   4316..4696    +  CDS            YPB1_ECOLX: Protein predicted: Swiss-Prot protein existence level 4. From Escherichia coli.
   4768..5059    -  CDS            TcR (fragment): tetracycline efflux protein; tet; confers resistance to tetracycline
   5074..5095    -  protein_bind   CAP binding site: CAP binding activates transcription in the presence of cAMP. E. coli catabolite activator protein
   5108..6190    -  CDS            lacI: lac repressor; lacI; The lac repressor binds to the lac operator to inhibit transcription in E. coli. This inhibition can be relieved by adding lactose or isopropyl-β-D-thiogalactopyranoside (IPTG).
   6191..6268    -  promoter       lacI promoter: lacI
   6276..6555    -  CDS            TcR (fragment): tetracycline efflux protein; tet; confers resistance to tetracycline
   6581..6599    +  promoter       T7 promoter: promoter for bacteriophage T7 RNA polymerase
   6600..6624    +  protein_bind   lac operator: The lac repressor binds to the lac operator to inhibit transcription in E. coli. This inhibition can be relieved by adding lactose or isopropyl-β-D-thiogalactopyranoside (IPTG). lac repressor encoded by lacI
   6639..6661    +  RBS            RBS: efficient ribosome binding site from bacteriophage T7 gene 10 (Olins and Rangwala, 1989)
   6669..81      +  CDS            ARYC_NOCGL (across the origin): Experimental evidence at protein level: Swiss-Prot protein existence level 1. From Nocardia globerula.
