[The description below was written by a language model from this plasmid's Addgene catalogue record and pLannotate feature annotations shown in this document.]
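Description:
OoH_pET29b is a bacterial expression plasmid built on the pET29b backbone that carries a synthesized, E. coli codon-optimized gene for OoH, the omega-octalactam hydrolase from Rhodococcus sp. The sequenced record is 6,671 nt. The plasmid is selected with kanamycin through the aph(3')-Ia KanR gene and replicates from a ColE1/pMB1-type origin. The backbone also includes the bom and rop elements, an f1 phage origin, and short remnants of a tetracycline resistance gene that are non-functional fragments. The catalogue lists it as high copy, although Rop normally moderates copy number.

Expression follows the standard pET arrangement. A T7 promoter is followed immediately by a lac operator and the strong T7 gene 10 ribosome binding site, and the plasmid carries its own lacI gene and promoter. Transcription therefore depends on a host that supplies T7 RNA polymerase, and it is repressed until it is relieved with IPTG or lactose. The open reading frame begins just after the RBS and spans the numbering origin of the circular record. The annotation software did not label the insert as OoH. Instead it matched parts of it to homologous amidases, namely a Nocardia globerula enzyme and a fragment of rat fatty acid amide hydrolase, which is consistent with an amidase-family enzyme. An annotated histidine stretch of six codons lies downstream of the coding region and ahead of the T7 terminator, suggesting a C-terminal His tag for affinity purification. The catalogue fields do not list any tag.

The associated work concerns screening natural enzyme diversity for nylon-6 depolymerization, so this construct is likely used for recombinant production of OoH in E. coli for purification and activity characterization.
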