Addgene plasmid #215424: OoH_pET29b
Purpose: Expression construct for OoH gene, codon optimized for expression in E. coli
Depositing lab: Gregg Beckham. Depositing organization: National Laboratory of the Rockies (NLR). Publication: Natural diversity screening, assay development, and characterization of nylon-6 enzymatic depolymerization. Bell EL, Rosetto G, Ingraham MA, Ramirez KJ, Lincoln C, Clarke RW, Gado JE, Lilly JL, Kucharzyk KH, Erickson E, Beckham GT. Nat Commun. 2024 Feb 9;15(1):1217. doi: 10.1038/s41467-024-45523-5. PubMed 38336849.
Backbone
  Vector backbone: pET29b
  Vector type: Bacterial Expression
Growth in bacteria
  Bacterial resistance: Kanamycin, 50 μg/mL
  Growth temperature: 37°C
  Growth strain: DH5alpha
  Copy number: High Copy
Gene/Insert
  Gene/Insert name: OoH (alt name: Omega octalactam hydrolase from Rhodococcus sp.)
  Species: Rhodococcus sp.
  Cloning method: Gene Synthesis
Terms and licenses: Academic/Nonprofit Terms; Industry Terms: Not Available to Industry
How to cite: OoH_pET29b was a gift from Gregg Beckham (Addgene plasmid # 215424 ; http://n2t.net/addgene:215424 ; RRID:Addgene_215424)
